Addgene plasmid #146469: pAc5.1B-lambdaN-HA-DmHPat_57-968_H
Purpose: Insect Expression of DmHPat_57-968
Depositing lab: Elisa Izaurralde. Depositing organization: Max Planck Institute for Developmental Biology. Publication: HPat provides a link between deadenylation and decapping in metazoa. Haas G, Braun JE, Igreja C, Tritschler F, Nishihara T, Izaurralde E. J Cell Biol. 2010 Apr 19. 189(2):289-302. 10.1083/jcb.200910141 PubMed 20404111.
Backbone
  Vector backbone: Unknown
  Vector type: Insect Expression
Growth in bacteria
  Bacterial resistance: Ampicillin, 100 μg/mL
  Growth temperature: 37°C
  Growth strain: DH5alpha
  Copy number: Low Copy
Gene/Insert
  Gene/Insert name: DmHPat_57-968
  Species: D. melanogaster (fly)
  Mutation: two silent mutations compared to the sequence given by NCBI NM_142335.2
  Entrez Gene: Patr-1 (a.k.a. anon-WO0118547.282, BcDNA:LD27979, CG5208, Dmel\CG5208, HPat, LD27979)
  Cloning method: Unknown
Terms and licenses: Academic/Nonprofit Terms; Industry Terms: Not Available to Industry
Depositor comments: Plasmids from this collection were made available to the research community and donated after the lab closed. Please note that the sequence provided by the depositing laboratory may be theoretical/predicted or based on Sanger sequencing results. There may be discrepancies between sequencing results obtained by Addgene and the depositor sequence. If an Addgene verified sequence is not available, please contact before placing your order to request that our lab fully sequence the plasmid.
How to cite: pAc5.1B-lambdaN-HA-DmHPat_57-968_H was a gift from Elisa Izaurralde (Addgene plasmid # 146469 ; http://n2t.net/addgene:146469 ; RRID:Addgene_146469)
