[The description below was written by a language model from this plasmid's Addgene catalogue record and pLannotate feature annotations shown in this document.]
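Description:
pAc5.1B-lambdaN-HA-DmHPat_57-968_H is an 8,225-nt insect expression plasmid. The catalogue lists the backbone as unknown, although the name and the annotated parts point to a pAc5.1-type vector. It is propagated in E. coli through a ColE1/pUC-type origin and selected with ampicillin via the β-lactamase gene and its own promoter. The record lists it as low copy even though the origin is annotated as a high-copy type. A short tetracycline-resistance fragment and a small piece of SV40 large T antigen are also detected; these appear to be non-functional backbone remnants.

Expression is driven by the Drosophila melanogaster actin 5C (Ac5) promoter, which gives strong constitutive transcription in fly cells, and terminated by an SV40 polyadenylation signal. Immediately downstream of the promoter lies a short fragment of the bacteriophage lambda N protein, followed by an HA epitope (annotated as a partial match to 3xHA). The roughly 2.8 kb unannotated stretch that follows corresponds in position to the insert, residues 57–968 of D. melanogaster HPat (Patr-1, CG5208), an N-terminally truncated form carrying two silent changes relative to the NCBI reference. A vector-derived V5 tag lies downstream; the record does not show whether it is in frame with the insert or preceded by a stop codon.

The lambda N peptide is commonly used to tether a fusion protein to reporter mRNAs carrying BoxB hairpins, and the HA tag allows detection or immunoprecipitation. The stated purpose is simply insect expression of the HPat fragment, and the associated study concerns HPat as a link between mRNA deadenylation and decapping. The depositor sequence may be theoretical rather than fully verified.
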