Features (pLannotate 1.2.2; 10 found; start..end, strand, type, name):
     56..2568    +  promoter       Ac5 promoter: Drosophila melanogaster actin 5C promoter
   2588..2653    +  CDS            N (fragment): REGN_LAMBD - Experimental evidence at protein level: Swiss-Prot protein existence level 1. Plays a role as a transcriptional antitermination factor that allows the virus to initiate its lytic phase. Activates expression of the delayed viral early genes by modifying host RNA polymerase (RNAP) into a form that is resistant to termination signals. This antitermination function requires the host NusA protein which serves to stabilize the interaction between antitermination protein N and host RNA polymerase. From Escherichia phage lambda (Bacteriophage lambda).
   2678..2704    +  CDS            3xHA (fragment): three tandem HA epitope tags
   5510..5551    +  CDS            V5 tag: epitope tag from simian virus 5
   5651..5785    -  polyA_signal   SV40 poly(A) signal: SV40 polyadenylation signal
   5808..5892    -  CDS            large T antigen (fragment): large T antigen from SV40 (simian virus 40)
   5893..6363    +  CDS            TcR (fragment): tetracycline efflux protein; tet; confers resistance to tetracycline
   6407..6995    -  rep_origin     ori: high-copy-number ColE1/pMB1/pBR322/pUC origin of replication
   7166..8026    -  CDS            AmpR: β-lactamase; bla; confers resistance to ampicillin, carbenicillin, and related antibiotics
   8027..8131    -  promoter       AmpR promoter: bla
>Addgene plasmid #146469 | pAc5.1B-lambdaN-HA-DmHPat_57-968_H | depositor full sequence | sequence record 288914 | Full Sequence
CTTCAAGGAATTAATTCTATATTCTAAAAACACAAATGATACTTCTAAAAAAAATCATGAATGGCATCAA
CTCTGAATCAAATCTTTGCAGATGCACCTACTTCTCATTTCCACTGTCACATCATTTTTCCAGATCTCGC
TGCCTGTTATGTGGCCCACAAACCAAGACACGTTTTATGGCCATTAAAGCTGGCTGATCGTCGCCAAACA
CCAAATACATATCAATATGTACATTCGAGAAAGAAGCGATCAAAGAAGCGTCTTCGGGCGAGTAGGAGAA
TGCGGAGGAGAAGGAGAACGAGCTGATCTAGTATCTCTCCACAATCCAATGCCAACTGACCAACTGGCCA
TATTCGGAGCAATTTGAAGCCAATTTCCATCGCCTGGCGATCGCTCCATTCTTGGCTATATGTTTTTCAC
CGTTCCCGGGGCCATTTTCAAAGACTCGTCGGTAAGATAAGATTGTGTCACTCGCTGTCTCTCTTCATTT
GTCGAAGAATGCTGAGGAATTTCGCGATGACGTCGGCGAGTATTTTGAAGAATGAGAATAATTTGTATTT
ATACGAAAATCAGTTAGTGGAATTTTCTACAAAAACATGTTATCTATAGATAATTTTGTTGCAAAATATG
TTGACTATGACAAAGATTGTATGTATATACCTTTAATGTATTCTCATTTTCTTATGTATTTATAATGGCA
ATGATGATACTGATGATATTTTAAGATGATGCCAGACCACAGGCTGATTTCTGCGTCTTTTGCCGAACGC
AGTGCATGTGCGGTTGTTGTTTTTTGGAATAGTTTCAATTTTCGGACTGTCCGCTTTGATTTCAGTTTCT
TGGCTTATTCAAAAAGCAAAGTAAAGCCAAAAAAGCGAGATGGCAATACCAAATGCGGCAAAACGGTAGT
GGAAGGAAAGGGGTGCGGGGCAGCGGAAGGAAGGGTGGGGCGGGGCGTGGCGGGGTCTGTGGCTGGGCGC
GACGTCACCGACGTTGGAGCCACTCCTTTGACCATGTGTGCGTGTGTGTATTATTCGTGTCTCGCCACTC
GCCGGTTGTTTTTTTCTTTTTATCTCGCTCTCTCTAGCGCCATCTCGTACGCATGCTCAACGCACCGCAT
GTTGCCGTGTCCTTTATGCGTCATTTTGGCTCGAAATAGGCAATTATTTAAACAAAGATTAGTCAACGAA
AACGCTAAAATAAATAAGTCTACAATATGGTTACTTATTGCCATGTGTGTGCAGCCAACGATAGCAACAA
AAGCAACAACACAGTGGCTTTCCCTCTTTCACTTTTTGTTTGCAAGCGCGTGCGAGCAAGACGGCACGAC
CGGCAAACGCAATTACGCTGACAAAGAGCAGACGAAGTTTTGGCCGAAAAACATCAAGGCGCCTGATACG
AATGCATTTGCAATAACAATTGCGATATTTAATATTGTTTATGAAGCTGTTTGACTTCAAAACACACAAA
AAAAAAAATAAAACAAATTATTTGAAAGAGAATTAGGAATCGGACAGCTTATCGTTACGGGCTAACAGCA
CACCGAGACGAAATAGCTTACCTGACGTCACAGCCTCTGGAAGAACTGCCGCCAAGCAGAGAGAGAGAGA
AAAAGAGGGAGAGCAGCTTAGACCGCATGTGCTTGTGTGTGAGGCGTCTCTCTCTTCGTCTCCTGTTTGC
GCAAACGCATAGACTGCACTGAGAAAATCGATTACCTATTTTTTATGAATGAATATTTGCACTATTACTA
TTCAAAACTATTAAGATAGCAATCACATTCAATAGCCAAATACTATACCACCTGAGCGATGCAACGAAAT
GATCAATTTGAGCAAAAATGCTGCATATTTAGGACGGCATCATTATAGAAATGCTTCTTGCTGTGTACTT
TTCTCTCGTCTGGCAGCTGTTTCGCCGTTATTGTTAAAACCGGCTTAAGTTAGGTGTGTTTTCTACGACT
AGTGATGCCCCTACTAGAAGATGTGTGTTGCACAAATGTCCCTGAATAACCAATTTGAAGTGCAGATAGC
AGTAAACGTAAGCTAATATGAATATTATTTAACTGTAATGTTTTAATATCGCTGGACATTACTAATAAAC
CCACTATAAACACATGTACATATGTATGTTTTGGCATACAATGAGTAGTTGGGGAAAAAATGTGTAAAAG
CACCGTGACCATCACAGCATAAAGATAACCAGCTGAAGTATCGAATATGAGTAACCCCCAAATTGAATCA
CATGCCGCAACTGATAGGACCCATGGAAGTACACTCTTCATGGCGATATACAAGACACACACAAGCACGA
ACACCCAGTTGCGGAGGAAATTCTCCGTAAATGAAAACCCAATCGGCGAACAATTCATACCCATATATGG
TAAAAGTTTTGAACGCGACTTGAGAGCGGAGAGCATTGCGGCTGATAAGGTTTTAGCGCTAAGCGGGCTT
TATAAAACGGGCTGCGGGACCAGTTTTCATATCACTACCGTTTGAGTTCTTGTGCTGTGTGGATACTCCT
CCCGACACAAAGCCGCTCCATCAGCCAGCAGTCGTCTAATCCAGAGACCCCGGATCGGGGTACCAACATG
GACGCACAAACACGACGACGTGAGCGTCGCGCTGAGAAACAAGCTCAATGGAAAGCTGCAAACGGTGGAT
CTCCTCCACATATGGCTTACCCATACGATGTTCCAGATTACGCTCCTCCAAGCTTGAATTCTGCAGATAT
CATGGGCGAAAGGGTGCGGAAGCGACCCGCGGAATCTAGTGGAAATACGGATTTTGCCGATCAGGGAAAT
GGTGCCTTCCTGCGACACGCTAATCCGCTATCATCGGCGCCCTCTTCAAGCGGCTCCACTCCGGCCCCTT
TGAATGCCCCCTTCCGACAGTCTCGTCACATAGGGGACTCGGACTTGGAGCTAAACATTTCCTCCATGAA
GTTGGACGACATGGACCTGTCCTCTTTCACCACTGATAGCGAAGCCGGTGGGCTGAGCAACCGCATTAAG
CTGGACTCCGGGGTCTGGGGATCACAGCCGTTCCCCAACAACCAACATTTGTTCCGCGAGCCTATGCGCA
GCGCCTTCAAGCCACAGCAGCAGCAACATCAGCAGCACCAACCACAACAAATGAAGCCACCGCAGGAAGC
GAATGCCAACTTTGCACTGAATCCACAGCCTTTTCCAAAAATTACAACTCTCGAGGATATAGAGCGCAAT
ATGATCATTCAGCAGGCCATTCCGAAACAACAGCAGCAGAGCCAGCAACAGGCGGAACGCAAAATGTTTG
ATGATTTTAGTCTGGGTAACAGGCAGCAGGTGCCTACACCAACCATGTTGCAGCAACAGATGTTGCAGCA
GCAGCATCATCAGAAACAACAGTCGCAGCAGCAGCCGCCACAACAAGCGCAGCACAAGGTACCCCCTGGC
TTCTTGGGCACGCCGCACACCTCTCCACCGAGGCCAAATTTGGGTTTCCCCGGACCCGAGCTACTGCCCA
CGCCATCGTCGCAGCAACAACTAAACGGTATTGGTGGCAACCGAGTGCCGCCCGGATTTATTTACCCGCA
AGGTCTGCCCGGGAATATTCCGCAATTGCCCCAGCATCCTCTAATGCAGCAGCACATGCCGCACAACTTT
CCACTGCCCGGCGGCAACCAGCGACCTCTACCCAATCCACAAGCTCTGCCCACGGCCCTGAACAATTTCG
CGATGCATCCAAGCTTCAATGCGATGCGCGCCGCTGGAATCCATCCAGGGGCTTTTATGCAACCTCCCCA
TCCGCACCAGATGCTGCCACCGCGAATGCCGCCGCACCCGCTGCAAGCTGCCACAAGTCTATTAGGCCAG
CAGCCACCGAATTCCATGTATAACATGTTCAACATGCGACTAGTGCAAGAGATCCAGCAAAACCATCCGC
TGCTTCAACAGGCTGCTGTTGTACGCCAAATGCAACAGAGCAGAGCAGGATCCGTGGCCAGCGATCGTCA
GAGATCGCAGGCGCAACAGCAGCAACAAGGACGACGTCCAGATGGTACAGGAAATTACCCGCTGGAAGAG
TACGATGAATATGCCAACCTAATGAGCACGCGCGACAAGCACTGGCTAATCGGAATCCAGCTTTCGCAGC
TGAATACGGACACGCCGTATATCGACGACTATTACTACACGGTGTTCAGGGAGCGCAAGGCCCAACAGAA
CGGGCAAATGCGCAACAGTCAGGCGCACAAGGACAACCAGTTGAATCATCCGCTTACTCAGCCACGCGGC
CATGCGCAGCTTATTCTCGTACAGTTGGGCAACAAGAATGGTACTCGCAATGGACACGGACGTGAGCGAC
GCAACTCGGAGAACACCAACAGCACGTCAGGCAACACGAACAATGGATCAGGTGGTAACAACAACAACCT
GACAGGCTATATATTCTCACCACTGAAGTTCGAGAACTCACTGGGAAAGCTACAGTACGGAAGTGTGACA
GCTCCGCGAAAAATTATCGATGCTGACATTATGAGTGGTGAATCAAATGCCGCTGCTGAAGCCAACGCAA
CTTCTTCATCAAAAAGCTCGACTCCGCTGCCCACCTCCGCGAGCCATGATGTAAATCCCAGTAGCATGCG
GAAGTCGCGACACATTTTGCTTCTGATTGAAACACTGTATCGCTATCTGCTGAAGTTGGAGGATTTGGAA
AGCCCAGAAGTGATGGCCACCATTGAGCTGAAAAAGAAAAAGGAAGCCGAACGGATCGCAGCCCTTGAGC
AGCTGGAAATGGCCAATAAAACGCCCGAAGAACGTGCTGCTGAAGCCGCCAATCCGCAAACCATGAATCC
GCAACTAAAGAACAAGTTCAACTATGAGGTAGAGACGAAAGCTGCGTTGGTCAATAAATTAAAGGCAGGT
CTGGCCTTCGACAAGGTTATCGCCATGATGAATGTGCGCAAGGGAAAGATACTTATTAGACGCATAATGC
CCTTTATTGCGGATCAAAGCATTCGCTGGGTCGTGTGGAGCGGCGTCTTCTGTTCCCTACAAACAGTGGT
GAAAAAGGACAAGGACGACGTTGAAGGCGTCTTGTACGCTCTTTACCCAGAGTTTAAAAAACACGTTAAC
AAAGCTACTTTCGAACTCCTAGTGAGCATTTCATCTGCTATTACGCTGAATGACAAGAAACTTGCTGGAA
TTTTTTGCAGTCGCTTTGGAATCCTTTCGCTGGTTGCCCTGATACTTCGCGCCGAGGAAATCTACGTCTC
GCGAACTGACGCAACTCTTAGCGAGGAGAACAGGCAAAAGTGGCGAGAATTTCTGGCACAGGTTGCATCC
TGCCTCAATCGCACTATTCAAAACCAGACCATCTCGGCAGCCATTGAGTCGGATGCAATTCAGCCACTTA
TGGACCACTTTGAACGGTTTAAAGATCTTAAACTGGATGCACTCTTAGCATTAATAACTGAAGCCAGGCA
TCAAATTGATTAGGGCGGCCGCTCGAGTCTAGAGGGCCCGCGGTTCGAAGGTAAGCCTATCCCTAACCCT
CTCCTCGGTCTCGATTCTACGCGTACCGGTCATCATCACCATCACCATTGAGTTTAAACCCGCTGATCAG
CCTCGACTGTGCCTTCTAAGGCCTGAGCTCGCTGATCAGCCTCGATCGAGGATCCAGACATGATAAGATA
CATTGATGAGTTTGGACAAACCACAACTAGAATGCAGTGAAAAAAATGCTTTATTTGTGAAATTTGTGAT
GCTATTGCTTTATTTGTAACCATTATAAGCTGCAATAAACAAGTTAACAACAACAATTGCATTCATTTTA
TGTTTCAGGTTCAGGGGGAGGTGTGGGAGGTTTTTTAAAGCAAGTAAAACCTCTACAAATGTGGTATGGC
TGATTATGATCAGTCGACCGATGCCCTTGAGAGCCTTCAACCCAGTCAGCTCCTTCCGGTGGGCGCGGGG
CATGACTATCGTCGCCGCACTTATGACTGTCTTCTTTATCATGCAACTCGTAGGACAGGTGCCGGCAGCG
CTCTGGGTCATTTTCGGCGAGGACCGCTTTCGCTGGAGCGCGACGATGATCGGCCTGTCGCTTGCGGTAT
TCGGAATCTTGCACGCCCTCGCTCAAGCCTTCGTCACTGGTCCCGCCACCAAACGTTTCGGCGAGAAGCA
GGCCATTATCGCCGGCATGGCGGCCGACGCGCTGGGCTACGTCTTGCTGGCGTTCGCGACGCGAGGCTGG
ATGGCCTTCCCCATTATGATTCTTCTCGCTTCCGGCGGCATCGGGATGCCCGCGTTGCAGGCCATGCTGT
CCAGGCAGGTAGATGACGACCATCAGGGACAGCTTCAAGGATCGCTCGCGGCTCTTACCAGCCAGCAAAA
GGCCAGGAACCGTAAAAAGGCCGCGTTGCTGGCGTTTTTCCATAGGCTCCGCCCCCCTGACGAGCATCAC
AAAAATCGACGCTCAAGTCAGAGGTGGCGAAACCCGACAGGACTATAAAGATACCAGGCGTTTCCCCCTG
GAAGCTCCCTCGTGCGCTCTCCTGTTCCGACCCTGCCGCTTACCGGATACCTGTCCGCCTTTCTCCCTTC
GGGAAGCGTGGCGCTTTCTCAATGCTCACGCTGTAGGTATCTCAGTTCGGTGTAGGTCGTTCGCTCCAAG
CTGGGCTGTGTGCACGAACCCCCCGTTCAGCCCGACCGCTGCGCCTTATCCGGTAACTATCGTCTTGAGT
CCAACCCGGTAAGACACGACTTATCGCCACTGGCAGCAGCCACTGGTAACAGGATTAGCAGAGCGAGGTA
TGTAGGCGGTGCTACAGAGTTCTTGAAGTGGTGGCCTAACTACGGCTACACTAGAAGGACAGTATTTGGT
ATCTGCGCTCTGCTGAAGCCAGTTACCTTCGGAAAAAGAGTTGGTAGCTCTTGATCCGGCAAACAAACCA
CCGCTGGTAGCGGTGGTTTTTTTGTTTGCAAGCAGCAGATTACGCGCAGAAAAAAAGGATCTCAAGAAGA
TCCTTTGATCTTTTCTACGGGGTCTGACGCTCAGTGGAACGAAAACTCACGTTAAGGGATTTTGGTCATG
AGATTATCAAAAAGGATCTTCACCTAGATCCTTTTAAATTAAAAATGAAGTTTTAAATCAATCTAAAGTA
TATATGAGTAAACTTGGTCTGACAGTTACCAATGCTTAATCAGTGAGGCACCTATCTCAGCGATCTGTCT
ATTTCGTTCATCCATAGTTGCCTGACTCCCCGTCGTGTAGATAACTACGATACGGGAGGGCTTACCATCT
GGCCCCAGTGCTGCAATGATACCGCGAGACCCACGCTCACCGGCTCCAGATTTATCAGCAATAAACCAGC
CAGCCGGAAGGGCCGAGCGCAGAAGTGGTCCTGCAACTTTATCCGCCTCCATCCAGTCTATTAATTGTTG
CCGGGAAGCTAGAGTAAGTAGTTCGCCAGTTAATAGTTTGCGCAACGTTGTTGCCATTGCTGCAGGCATC
GTGGTGTCACGCTCGTCGTTTGGTATGGCTTCATTCAGCTCCGGTTCCCAACGATCAAGGCGAGTTACAT
GATCCCCCATGTTGTGCAAAAAAGCGGTTAGCTCCTTCGGTCCTCCGATCGTTGTCAGAAGTAAGTTGGC
CGCAGTGTTATCACTCATGGTTATGGCAGCACTGCATAATTCTCTTACTGTCATGCCATCCGTAAGATGC
TTTTCTGTGACTGGTGAGTACTCAACCAAGTCATTCTGAGAATAGTGTATGCGGCGACCGAGTTGCTCTT
GCCCGGCGTCAACACGGGATAATACCGCGCCACATAGCAGAACTTTAAAAGTGCTCATCATTGGAAAACG
TTCTTCGGGGCGAAAACTCTCAAGGATCTTACCGCTGTTGAGATCCAGTTCGATGTAACCCACTCGTGCA
CCCAACTGATCTTCAGCATCTTTTACTTTCACCAGCGTTTCTGGGTGAGCAAAAACAGGAAGGCAAAATG
CCGCAAAAAAGGGAATAAGGGCGACACGGAAATGTTGAATACTCATACTCTTCCTTTTTCAATATTATTG
AAGCATTTATCAGGGTTATTGTCTCATGAGCGGATACATATTTGAATGTATTTAGAAAAATAAACAAATA
GGGGTTCCGCGCACATTTCCCCGAAAAGTGCCACCTGACGTCTAAGAAACCATTATTATCATGACATTAA
CCTATAAAAATAGGCGTATCACGAGGCCCTTTCGT
